>Addgene plasmid #51966 | Yellow Cameleon-Nano140/pcDNA3 | addgene full sequence | sequence record 314083 | Addgene NGS Result
GACATTGATTATTGACTAGTTATTAATAGTAATCAATTACGGGGTCATTAGTTCATAGCCCATATATGGA
GTTCCGCGTTACATAACTTACGGTAAATGGCCCGCCTGGCTGACCGCCCAACGACCCCCGCCCATTGACG
TCAATAATGACGTATGTTCCCATAGTAACGCCAATAGGGACTTTCCATTGACGTCAATGGGTGGAGTATT
TACGGTAAACTGCCCACTTGGCAGTACATCAAGTGTATCATATGCCAAGTACGCCCCCTATTGACGTCAA
TGACGGTAAATGGCCCGCCTGGCATTATGCCCAGTACATGACCTTATGGGACTTTCCTACTTGGCAGTAC
ATCTACGTATTAGTCATCGCTATTACCATGGTGATGCGGTTTTGGCAGTACATCAATGGGCGTGGATAGC
GGTTTGACTCACGGGGATTTCCAAGTCTCCACCCCATTGACGTCAATGGGAGTTTGTTTTGGCACCAAAA
TCAACGGGACTTTCCAAAATGTCGTAACAACTCCGCCCCATTGACGCAAATGGGCGGTAGGCGTGTACGG
TGGGAGGTCTATATAAGCAGAGCTCTCTGGCTAACTAGAGAACCCACTGCTTACTGGCTTATCGAAATTA
ATACGACTCACTATAGGGAGACCCAAGCTTGGTACCGAGCTCGGATCCCATGGTGAGCAAGGGCGAGGAG
CTGTTCACCGGGGTGGTGCCCATCCTGGTCGAGCTGGACGGCGACGTAAACGGCCACAGGTTCAGCGTGT
CCGGCGAGGGCGAGGGCGATGCCACCTACGGCAAGCTGACCCTGAAGTTCATCTGCACCACCGGCAAGCT
GCCCGTGCCCTGGCCCACCCTCGTGACCACCCTGACCTGGGGCGTGCAGTGCTTCAGCCGCTACCCCGAC
CACATGAAGCAGCACGACTTCTTCAAGTCCGCCATGCCCGAAGGCTACGTCCAGGAGCGTACCATCTTCT
TCAAGGACGACGGCAACTACAAGACCCGCGCCGAGGTGAAGTTCGAGGGCGACACCCTGGTGAACCGCAT
CGAGCTGAAGGGCATCGACTTCAAGGAGGACGGCAACATCCTGGGGCACAAGCTGGAGTACAACTACATC
AGCCACAACGTCTATATCACCGCCGACAAGCAGAAGAACGGCATCAAGGCCCACTTCAAGATCCGCCACA
ACATCGAGGACGGCAGCGTGCAGCTCGCCGACCACTACCAGCAGAACACCCCCATCGGCGACGGCCCCGT
GCTGCTGCCCGACAACCACTACCTGAGCACCCAGTCCGCCCTGAGCAAAGACCCCAACGAGAAGCGCGAT
CACATGGTCCTGCTGGAGTTCGTGACCGCCGCCCGCATGCATGACCAACTGACAGAAGAGCAGATTGCAG
AGTTCAAAGAAGCCTTCTCATTATTCGACAAGGATGGGGACGGCACCATCACCACAAAGGAACTTGGCAC
CGTTATGAGGTCGCTTGGACAAAACCCAACGGAAGCAGAATTGCAGGATATGATCAATGAAGTCGATGCT
GATGGCAATGGAACGATTTACTTTCCTGAATTTCTTACTATGATGGCTAGAAAAATGAAGGACACAGACA
GCGAAGAGGAAATCCGAGAAGCATTCCGTGTTTTTGACAAGGATGGGAACGGCTACATCAGCGCTGCTCA
ATTACGTCACGTCATGACAAACCTCGGGGAGAAGTTAACAGATGAAGAAGTTGATGAAATGATAAGGGAA
GCAGATATCGATGGTGATGGCCAAGTAAACTATGAAGAGTTTGTACAAATGATGACAGCAAAGGGGGGCG
GGTCCAAGAGGCGCTGGAAGAAAAACTTCATTGCCGTCAGCGCTGCCAACCGGTTCAAGAAGATCTCCAG
CTCCGGGGCACTGGAGCTCATGGACGGCGGCGTGCAGCTCGCCGACCACTACCAGCAGAACACCCCCATC
GGCGACGGCCCCGTGCTGCTGCCCGACAACCACTACCTGAGCTACCAGTCCGCCCTGAGCAAAGACCCCA
ACGAGAAGCGCGATCACATGGTCCTGCTGGAGTTCGTGACCGCCGCCGGGATCACTCTCGGCATGGACGA
GCTGTACAAGGGTGGCAGCGGTGGCATGGTGAGCAAGGGCGAGGAGCTGTTCACCGGGGTGGTGCCCATC
CTGGTCGAGCTGGACGGCGACGTAAACGGCCACAAGTTCAGCGTGTCCGGCGAGGGCGAGGGCGATGCCA
CCTACGGCAAGCTGACCCTGAAGCTGATCTGCACCACCGGCAAGCTGCCCGTGCCCTGGCCCACCCTCGT
GACCACCCTGGGCTACGGCCTGCAGTGCTTCGCCCGCTACCCCGACCACATGAAGCAGCACGACTTCTTC
AAGTCCGCCATGCCCGAAGGCTACGTCCAGGAGCGCACCATCTTCTTCAAGGACGACGGCAACTACAAGA
CCCGCGCCGAGGTGAAGTTCGAGGGCGACACCCTGGTGAACCGCATCGAGCTGAAGGGCATCGACTTCAA
GGAGGACGGCAACATCCTGGGGCACAAGCTGGAGTACAACTACAACAGCCACAACGTCTATATCACCGCC
GACAAGCAGAAGAACGGCATCAAGGCCAACTTCAAGATCCGCCACAACATCGAGTAAGAATTCTGCAGAT
ATCCATCACACTGGCGGCCGCTCGAGCATGCATCTAGAGGGCCCTATTCTATAGTGTCACCTAAATGCTA
GAGCTCGCTGATCAGCCTCGACTGTGCCTTCTAGTTGCCAGCCATCTGTTGTTTGCCCCTCCCCCGTGCC
TTCCTTGACCCTGGAAGGTGCCACTCCCACTGTCCTTTCCTAATAAAATGAGGAAATTGCATCGCATTGT
CTGAGTAGGTGTCATTCTATTCTGGGGGGTGGGGTGGGGCAGGACAGCAAGGGGGAGGATTGGGAAGACA
ATAGCAGGCATGCTGGGGATGCGGTGGGCTCTATGGCTTCTGAGGCGGAAAGAACCAGCTGGGGCTCTAG
GGGGTATCCCC
[124 nt withheld, positions 3022-3145]
C
[91 nt withheld, positions 3147-3237]
A
[49 nt withheld, positions 3239-3287]
CCTTTGACGTTGGAGTCCACGTTCTTT
[37 nt withheld, positions 3315-3351]
ACCCTATCTCGGTCTATTCTTTTGATTTATAAGGGATTTTGCCGATTTCGGCCTATTGGTTAAAAAATGA
GCTGATTTAACAAAAATTTAACGCGAATTAATTCTGTGGAATGTGTGTCAGTTAGGGTGTGGAAAGTCCC
CAGGCTCCCCAGCAGGCAGAAGTATGCAAAGCATGCATCTCAATTAGTCAGCAACCAGGTGTGGAAAGTC
CCCAGGCTCCCCAGCAGGCAGAAGTATGCAAAGCATGCATCTCAATTAGTCAGCAACCATAGTCCCGCCC
CTAACTCCGCCCATCCCGCCCCTAACTCCGCCCAGTTCCGCCCATTCTCCGCCCCATGGCTGACTAATTT
TTTTTATTTATGCAGAGGCCGAGGCCGCCTCTGCCTCTGAGCTATTCCAGAAGTAGTGAGGAGGCTTTTT
TGGAGGCCTAGGCTTTTGCAAAAAGCTCCCGGGAGCTTGTATATCCATTTTCGGATCTGATCAAGAGACA
GGATGAGGATCGTTTCGCATGATTGAACAAGATGGATTGCACGCAGGTTCTCCGGCCGCTTGGGTGGAGA
GGCTATTCGGCTATGACTGGGCACAACAGACAATCGGCTGCTCTGATGCCGCCGTGTTCCGGCTGTCAGC
GCAGGGGCGCCCGGTTCTTTTTGTCAAGACCGACCTGTCCGGTGCCCTGAATGAACTGCAGGACGAGGCA
GCGCGGCTATCGTGGCTGGCCACGACGGGCGTTCCTTGCGCAGCTGTGCTCGACGTTGTCACTGAAGCGG
GAAGGGACTGGCTGCTATTGGGCGAAGTGCCGGGGCAGGATCTCCTGTCATCTCACCTTGCTCCTGCCGA
GAAAGTATCCATCATGGCTGATGCAATGCGGCGGCTGCATACGCTTGATCCGGCTACCTGCCCATTCGAC
CACCAAGCGAAACATCGCATCGAGCGAGCACGTACTCGGATGGAAGCCGGTCTTGTCGATCAGGATGATC
TGGACGAAGAGCATCAGGGGCTCGCGCCAGCCGAACTGTTCGCCAGGCTCAAGGCGCGCATGCCCGACGG
CGAGGATCTCGTCGTGACCCATGGCGATGCCTGCTTGCCGAATATCATGGTGGAAAATGGCCGCTTTTCT
GGATTCATCGACTGTGGCCGGCTGGGTGTGGCGGACCGCTATCAGGACATAGCGTTGGCTACCCGTGATA
TTGCTGAAGAGCTTGGCGGCGAATGGGCTGACCGCTTCCTCGTGCTTTACGGTATCGCCGCTCCCGATTC
GCAGCGCATCGCCTTCTATCGCCTTCTTGACGAGTTCTTCTGAGCGGGACTCTGGGGTTCGAAATGACCG
ACCAAGCGACGCCCAACCTGCCATCACGAGATTTCGATTCCACCGCCGCCTTCTATGAAAGGTTGGGCTT
CGGAATCGTTTTCCGGGACGCCGGCTGGATGATCCTCCAGCGCGGGGATCTCATGCTGGAGTTCTTCGCC
CACCCCAACTTGTTTATTGCAGCTTATAATGGTTACAAATAAAGCAATAGCATCACAAATTTCACAAATA
AAGCATTTTTTTCACTGCATTCTAGTTGTGGTTTGTCCAAACTCATCAATGTATCTTATCATGTCTGTAT
ACCGTCGACCTCTAGCTAGAGCTTGGCGTAATCATGGTCATAGCTGTTTCCTGTGTGAAATTGTTATCCG
CTCACAATTCCACACAACATACGAGCCGGAAGCATAAAGTGTAAAGCCTGGGGTGCCTAATGAGTGAGCT
AACTCACATTAATTGCGTTGCGCTCACTGCCCGCTTTCCAGTCGGGAAACCTGTCGTGCCAGCTGCATTA
ATGAATCGGCCAACGCGCGGGGAGAGGCGGTTTGCGTATTGGGCGCTCTTCCGCTTCCTCGCTCACTGAC
TCGCTGCGCTCGGTCGTTCGGCTGCGGCGAGCGGTATCAGCTCACTCAAAGGCGGTAATACGGTTATCCA
CAGAATCAGGGGATAACGCAGGAAAGAACATGTGAGCAAAAGGCCAGCAAAAGGCCAGGAACCGTAAAAA
GGCCGCGTTGCTGGCGTTTTTCCATAGGCTCCGCCCCCCTGACGAGCATCACAAAAATCGACGCTCAAGT
CAGAGGTGGCGAAACCCGACAGGACTATAAAGATACCAGGCGTTTCCCCCTGGAAGCTCCCTCGTGCGCT
CTCCTGTTCCGACCCTGCCGCTTACCGGATACCTGTCCGCCTTTCTCCCTTCGGGAAGCGTGGCGCTTTC
TCATAGCTCACGCTGTAGGTATCTCAGTTCGGTGTAGGTCGTTCGCTCCAAGCTGGGCTGTGTGCACGAA
CCCCCCGTTCAGCCCGACCGCTGCGCCTTATCCGGTAACTATCGTCTTGAGTCCAACCCGGTAAGACACG
ACTTATCGCCACTGGCAGCAGCCACTGGTAACAGGATTAGCAGAGCGAGGTATGTAGGCGGTGCTACAGA
GTTCTTGAAGTGGTGGCCTAACTACGGCTACACTAGAAGAACAGTATTTGGTATCTGCGCTCTGCTGAAG
CCAGTTACCTTCGGAAAAAGAGTTGGTAGCTCTTGATCCGGCAAACAAACCACCGCTGGTAGCGGTGGTT
TTTTTGTTTGCAAGCAGCAGATTACGCGCAGAAAAAAAGGATCTCAAGAAGATCCTTTGATCTTTTCTAC
GGGGTCTGACGCTCAGTGGAACGAAAACTCACGTTAAGGGATTTTGGTCATGAGATTATCAAAAAGGATC
TTCACCTAGATCCTTTTAAATTAAAAATGAAGTTTTAAATCAATCTAAAGTATATATGAGTAAACTTGGT
CTGACAGTTACCAATGCTTAATCAGTGAGGCACCTATCTCAGCGATCTGTCTATTTCGTTCATCCATAGT
TGCCTGACTCCCCGTCGTGTAGATAACTACGATACGGGAGGGCTTACCATCTGGCCCCAGTGCTGCAATG
ATACCGCGAGACCCACGCTCACCGGCTCCAGATTTATCAGCAATAAACCAGCCAGCCGGAAGGGCCGAGC
GCAGAAGTGGTCCTGCAACTTTATCCGCCTCCATCCAGTCTATTAATTGTTGCCGGGAAGCTAGAGTAAG
TAGTTCGCCAGTTAATAGTTTGCGCAACGTTGTTGCCATTGCTACAGGCATCGTGGTGTCACGCTCGTCG
TTTGGTATGGCTTCATTCAGCTCCGGTTCCCAACGATCAAGGCGAGTTACATGATCCCCCATGTTGTGCA
AAAAAGCGGTTAGCTCCTTCGGTCCTCCGATCGTTGTCAGAAGTAAGTTGGCCGCAGTGTTATCACTCAT
GGTTATGGCAGCACTGCATAATTCTCTTACTGTCATGCCATCCGTAAGATGCTTTTCTGTGACTGGTGAG
TACTCAACCAAGTCATTCTGAGAATAGTGTATGCGGCGACCGAGTTGCTCTTGCCCGGCGTCAATACGGG
ATAATACCGCGCCACATAGCAGAACTTTAAAAGTGCTCATCATTGGAAAACGTTCTTCGGGGCGAAAACT
CTCAAGGATCTTACCGCTGTTGAGATCCAGTTCGATGTAACCCACTCGTGCACCCAACTGATCTTCAGCA
TCTTTTACTTTCACCAGCGTTTCTGGGTGAGCAAAAACAGGAAGGCAAAATGCCGCAAAAAAGGGAATAA
GGGCGACACGGAAATGTTGAATACTCATACTCTTCCTTTTTCAATATTATTGAAGCATTTATCAGGGTTA
TTGTCTCATGAGCGGATACATATTTGAATGTATTTAGAAAAATAAACAAATAGGGGTTCCGCGCACATTT
CCCCGAAAAGTGCCACCTGACGTCGACGGATCGGGAGATCTCCCGATCCCCTATGGTGCACTCTCAGTAC
AATCTGCTCTGATGCCGCATAGTTAAGCCAGTATCTGCTCCCTGCTTGTGTGTTGGAGGTCGCTGAGTAG
TGCGCGAGCAAAATTTAAGCTACAACAAGGCAAGGCTTGACCGACAATTGCATGAAGAATCTGCTTAGGG
TTAGGCGTTTTGCGCTGCTTCGCGATGTACGGGCCAGATATACGCGTT
Features (pLannotate 1.2.2; 24 found; start..end, strand, type, name):
      1..380     +  enhancer       CMV enhancer: human cytomegalovirus immediate early enhancer
    381..584     +  promoter       CMV promoter: human cytomegalovirus (CMV) immediate early promoter
    580..613     +  LTR            5' LTR (truncated) (fragment): truncated 5' long terminal repeat (LTR) from HIV-1
    629..647     +  promoter       T7 promoter: promoter for bacteriophage T7 RNA polymerase
    686..1363    +  CDS            Enhanced Cyan-Emitting GFP: Enhanced Cyan-Emitting GFP is a basic (constitutively fluorescent) cyan fluorescent protein published in 2002, derived from Aequorea victoria.
   1367..1813    +  CDS            CALMA_HALRO: Experimental evidence at protein level: Swiss-Prot protein existence level 1. Calmodulin mediates the control of a large number of enzymes, ion channels and other proteins by Ca(2+). Among the enzymes to be stimulated by the calmodulin-Ca(2+) complex are a number of protein kinases and phosphatases. From Halocynthia roretzi (Sea squirt) (Cynthia roretzi).
   1826..1903    +  CDS            MYLK2 (fragment): MYLK2_HUMAN - Experimental evidence at protein level: Swiss-Prot protein existence level 1. Implicated in the level of global muscle contraction and cardiac function. Phosphorylates a specific serine in the N-terminus of a myosin light chain. From Homo sapiens (Human).
   1910..2644    +  CDS            cp173Venus: circularly permuted form of the Venus yellow fluorescent protein (Nagai et al., 2004) efficient FRET acceptor for CFP
   2708..2726    -  promoter       SP6 promoter: promoter for bacteriophage SP6 RNA polymerase
   2752..2976    +  polyA_signal   bGH poly(A) signal: bovine growth hormone polyadenylation signal
   2980..3001    +  promoter       SV40 promoter (fragment): SV40 enhancer and early promoter
   3022..3450    +  rep_origin     f1 ori (sequence partly withheld): f1 bacteriophage origin of replication; arrow indicates direction of (+) strand synthesis
   3464..3793    +  promoter       SV40 promoter: SV40 enhancer and early promoter
   3860..4651    +  CDS            neo: KKA2_KLEPN - Also known as kan, nptII. Experimental evidence at protein level: Swiss-Prot protein existence level 1. Resistance to kanamycin, neomycin, paromomycin, ribostamycin, butirosin and gentamicin B. From Klebsiella pneumoniae.
   4675..4833    +  CDS            ble (fragment): BLE_KLEPN - Experimental evidence at protein level: Swiss-Prot protein existence level 1. Binding protein with a strong affinity to the bleomycin family of antibiotics. Binds to CL990; an antimitotic-antibiotic compound. From Klebsiella pneumoniae.
   4828..4949    +  polyA_signal   SV40 poly(A) signal: SV40 polyadenylation signal
   5022..5038    -  protein_bind   lac operator: The lac repressor binds to the lac operator to inhibit transcription in E. coli. This inhibition can be relieved by adding lactose or isopropyl-β-D-thiogalactopyranoside (IPTG). lac repressor encoded by lacI
   5046..5076    -  promoter       lac promoter: promoter for the E. coli lac operon
   5091..5112    -  protein_bind   CAP binding site: CAP binding activates transcription in the presence of cAMP. E. coli catabolite activator protein
   5125..5217    -  CDS            lacI (fragment): lac repressor; lacI; The lac repressor binds to the lac operator to inhibit transcription in E. coli. This inhibition can be relieved by adding lactose or isopropyl-β-D-thiogalactopyranoside (IPTG).
   5400..5988    -  rep_origin     ori: high-copy-number ColE1/pMB1/pBR322/pUC origin of replication
   6159..7019    -  CDS            AmpR: β-lactamase; bla; confers resistance to ampicillin, carbenicillin, and related antibiotics
   7020..7124    -  promoter       AmpR promoter: bla
   7183..7235    -  misc_feature   bom (fragment): basis of mobility region from pBR322
