[The description below was written by a language model from this plasmid's Addgene catalogue record and pLannotate feature annotations shown in this document.]
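Description:
Yellow Cameleon-Nano140/pcDNA3 is a mammalian expression plasmid of about 7.4 kb, built on the pcDNA3 backbone, that encodes a genetically encoded FRET-based calcium indicator. It is maintained in E. coli at high copy through a ColE1/pUC-type origin and selected with ampicillin via the β-lactamase gene. An f1 origin is also present. For selection in mammalian cells, the backbone carries a neomycin/kanamycin phosphotransferase gene driven by the SV40 enhancer/early promoter and terminated by the SV40 polyadenylation signal. The short HIV-1 LTR, ble, lacI, second SV40 promoter and bom fragments called by the automated annotation are small partial matches in backbone sequence rather than functional modules.

The synthetic insert, about 2 kb and cloned between BamHI and EcoRI sites, is a single open reading frame placed downstream of the CMV immediate early enhancer and promoter and followed by the bovine growth hormone polyadenylation signal. T7 and SP6 promoters flank the cloning region. The fusion runs from an enhanced cyan fluorescent protein as FRET donor, through a calmodulin domain and a short calmodulin-binding peptide that matches myosin light chain kinase, to circularly permuted cp173Venus as the yellow acceptor. When calcium binds, calmodulin wraps around the adjacent peptide. This changes the distance and orientation of the two fluorophores, so the ratio of yellow to cyan emission reports calcium concentration. The variant is described as ultrasensitive, with a Kd of 140 nM, making it suited to ratiometric imaging of small or near-resting calcium changes in transfected mammalian cells, such as spontaneous network activity.
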