Addgene plasmid #51966: Yellow Cameleon-Nano140/pcDNA3
Purpose: mammalian expression of Yellow Cameleon-Nano140, an ultrasensitive Ca2+ indicator with Kd = 140 nM
Depositing lab: Takeharu Nagai. Publication: Spontaneous network activity visualized by ultrasensitive Ca(2+) indicators, yellow Cameleon-Nano. Horikawa K, Yamada Y, Matsuda T, Kobayashi K, Hashimoto M, Matsu-ura T, Miyawaki A, Michikawa T, Mikoshiba K, Nagai T. Nat Methods. 2010 Sep;7(9):729-32. doi: 10.1038/nmeth.1488. Epub 2010 Aug 8. PubMed 20693999.
Backbone
  Vector backbone: pcDNA3
  Backbone manufacturer: Invitrogen
  Vector type: Mammalian Expression
Growth in bacteria
  Bacterial resistance: Ampicillin, 100 μg/mL
  Growth temperature: 37°C
  Growth strain: DH5alpha
  Copy number: High Copy
Gene/Insert
  Gene/Insert name: Yellow Cameleon-Nano140
  Species: Synthetic
  Insert size (bp): 2000
  Cloning method: Restriction Enzyme; 5′ cloning site BamHI (not destroyed); 3′ cloning site EcoRI (not destroyed)
  Sequencing primers: 5′ CMV-F; 3′ BGHrev
Terms and licenses: Academic/Nonprofit Terms; Industry Terms: Not Available to Industry
Depositor comments: GenBank accession number: HM145949
How to cite: Yellow Cameleon-Nano140/pcDNA3 was a gift from Takeharu Nagai (Addgene plasmid # 51966 ; http://n2t.net/addgene:51966 ; RRID:Addgene_51966)
